Addgene plasmid #60077: GFP-CYLD-STOP
Purpose: N-terminal GFP tagged CYLD with stop codon, driven by CMV promoter
Depositing lab: Stephen Elledge. Depositing organization: Brigham and Women's Hospital. Publication: The tumor suppressor CYLD regulates entry into mitosis. Stegmeier F, Sowa ME, Nalepa G, Gygi SP, Harper JW, Elledge SJ. Proc Natl Acad Sci U S A. 2007 May 22. 104(21):8869-74. 10.1073/pnas.0703268104 PubMed 17495026.
Backbone
  Vector backbone: pENTR
  Backbone manufacturer: Life Technologies
  Backbone size w/o insert (bp): 2600
  Total vector size (bp): 3000
  Vector type: Mammalian Expression
  Selectable markers: Neomycin (select with G418)
Growth in bacteria
  Bacterial resistance: Ampicillin, 100 μg/mL
  Growth temperature: 37°C
  Growth strain: Top10
  Copy number: Unknown
Gene/Insert
  Gene/Insert name: Cylindromatosis
  Species: H. sapiens (human)
  Insert size (bp): 400
  Entrez Gene: CYLD (a.k.a. BRSS, CDMT, CYLD1, CYLDI, EAC, FTDALS8, MFT, MFT1, SBS, TEM, USPL2)
  Promoter: CMV
  Tag / fusion protein: GFP (N terminal on insert)
  Cloning method: Gateway Cloning
  Sequencing primers: 5′ CMVF
Terms and licenses: Academic/Nonprofit Terms; Industry Terms: Not Available to Industry
How to cite: GFP-CYLD-STOP was a gift from Stephen Elledge (Addgene plasmid # 60077 ; http://n2t.net/addgene:60077 ; RRID:Addgene_60077)
