[The description below was written by a language model from this plasmid's Addgene catalogue record and pLannotate feature annotations shown in this document.]
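Description:
GFP-CYLD-STOP is a mammalian expression plasmid encoding human CYLD (cylindromatosis, a tumor suppressor) fused at its N terminus to GFP, with a stop codon closing the reading frame after CYLD. It was assembled by Gateway cloning. The catalogue fields and the sequenced plasmid disagree in several places. The catalogue lists pENTR as the backbone, a total size of about 3 kb and a 400 bp insert. The sequence record is about 9 kb, carries a CYLD coding region of roughly 2.9 kb, and has the features of an expression (destination-type) vector, with attB1 and attB2 sites flanking the insert as expected after an LR reaction. pENTR probably refers to the entry clone from which the insert was transferred, though the record does not say so.

Expression is driven by the CMV immediate-early enhancer and promoter. A T7 promoter follows, and then the mammalian codon-optimized Cycle 3 GFP coding sequence, the attB1 remnant, CYLD, attB2 and a bovine growth hormone polyadenylation signal. A second cassette places the neomycin phosphotransferase gene under the SV40 early promoter with an SV40 poly(A) signal, allowing G418 selection of stably transfected mammalian cells. The annotated ble and HIV-1 LTR hits are only short fragments. In E. coli the plasmid is maintained through a high-copy ColE1/pUC-type origin and selected with ampicillin via β-lactamase. An f1 origin is also present.

The construct is suited to expressing fluorescently tagged CYLD in mammalian cells, for example to follow its localization or to test its function. The associated publication concerns CYLD's role in regulating entry into mitosis.
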