Features (pLannotate 1.2.2; 23 found; start..end, strand, type, name):
      1..380     +  enhancer       CMV enhancer: human cytomegalovirus immediate early enhancer
    381..584     +  promoter       CMV promoter: human cytomegalovirus (CMV) immediate early promoter
    580..613     +  LTR            5' LTR (truncated) (fragment): truncated 5' long terminal repeat (LTR) from HIV-1
    629..647     +  promoter       T7 promoter: promoter for bacteriophage T7 RNA polymerase
    671..1387    +  CDS            Cycle 3 GFP: Cycle 3 GFP (Crameri et al., 1996) mammalian codon-optimized
   1410..1427    +  protein_bind   attB1 (fragment): mutant version of attB; core recombination site for the Gateway® BP reaction BP Clonase™
   1442..4300    +  CDS            CYLD: CYLD_HUMAN - Also known as CYLD1, KIAA0849 From Homo sapiens (Human).
   4313..4337    -  protein_bind   attB2: mutant version of attB; recombination site for the Gateway® BP reaction BP Clonase™
   4375..4599    +  polyA_signal   bGH poly(A) signal: bovine growth hormone polyadenylation signal
   4603..4624    +  promoter       SV40 promoter (fragment): SV40 enhancer and early promoter
   4645..5073    +  rep_origin     f1 ori (sequence partly withheld): f1 bacteriophage origin of replication; arrow indicates direction of (+) strand synthesis
   5087..5416    +  promoter       SV40 promoter: SV40 enhancer and early promoter
   5483..6274    +  CDS            neo: KKA2_KLEPN - Also known as kan, nptII. Experimental evidence at protein level: Swiss-Prot protein existence level 1. Resistance to kanamycin, neomycin, paromomycin, ribostamycin, butirosin and gentamicin B. From Klebsiella pneumoniae.
   6298..6456    +  CDS            ble (fragment): BLE_KLEPN - Experimental evidence at protein level: Swiss-Prot protein existence level 1. Binding protein with a strong affinity to the bleomycin family of antibiotics. Binds to CL990; an antimitotic-antibiotic compound. From Klebsiella pneumoniae.
   6451..6572    +  polyA_signal   SV40 poly(A) signal: SV40 polyadenylation signal
   6645..6661    -  protein_bind   lac operator: The lac repressor binds to the lac operator to inhibit transcription in E. coli. This inhibition can be relieved by adding lactose or isopropyl-β-D-thiogalactopyranoside (IPTG). lac repressor encoded by lacI
   6669..6699    -  promoter       lac promoter: promoter for the E. coli lac operon
   6714..6735    -  protein_bind   CAP binding site: CAP binding activates transcription in the presence of cAMP. E. coli catabolite activator protein
   6748..6840    -  CDS            lacI (fragment): lac repressor; lacI; The lac repressor binds to the lac operator to inhibit transcription in E. coli. This inhibition can be relieved by adding lactose or isopropyl-β-D-thiogalactopyranoside (IPTG).
   7023..7611    -  rep_origin     ori: high-copy-number ColE1/pMB1/pBR322/pUC origin of replication
   7782..8642    -  CDS            AmpR: β-lactamase; bla; confers resistance to ampicillin, carbenicillin, and related antibiotics
   8643..8747    -  promoter       AmpR promoter: bla
   8806..8858    -  misc_feature   bom (fragment): basis of mobility region from pBR322
>Addgene plasmid #60077 | GFP-CYLD-STOP | addgene full sequence | sequence record 327634 | Addgene NGS Result
GACATTGATTATTGACTAGTTATTAATAGTAATCAATTACGGGGTCATTAGTTCATAGCCCATATATGGA
GTTCCGCGTTACATAACTTACGGTAAATGGCCCGCCTGGCTGACCGCCCAACGACCCCCGCCCATTGACG
TCAATAATGACGTATGTTCCCATAGTAACGCCAATAGGGACTTTCCATTGACGTCAATGGGTGGAGTATT
TACGGTAAACTGCCCACTTGGCAGTACATCAAGTGTATCATATGCCAAGTACGCCCCCTATTGACGTCAA
TGACGGTAAATGGCCCGCCTGGCATTATGCCCAGTACATGACCTTATGGGACTTTCCTACTTGGCAGTAC
ATCTACGTATTAGTCATCGCTATTACCATGGTGATGCGGTTTTGGCAGTACATCAATGGGCGTGGATAGC
GGTTTGACTCACGGGGATTTCCAAGTCTCCACCCCATTGACGTCAATGGGAGTTTGTTTTGGCACCAAAA
TCAACGGGACTTTCCAAAATGTCGTAACAACTCCGCCCCATTGACGCAAATGGGCGGTAGGCGTGTACGG
TGGGAGGTCTATATAAGCAGAGCTCTCTGGCTAACTAGAGAACCCACTGCTTACTGGCTTATCGAAATTA
ATACGACTCACTATAGGGAGACCCAAGCTGGCTAGACACCATGGCCAGCAAAGGAGAAGAACTTTTCACT
GGAGTTGTCCCAATTCTTGTTGAATTAGATGGTGATGTTAATGGGCACAAATTTTCTGTCAGTGGAGAGG
GTGAAGGTGATGCTACATACGGAAAGCTTACCCTTAAATTTATTTGCACTACTGGAAAACTACCTGTTCC
ATGGCCAACACTTGTCACTACTTTCTCTTATGGTGTTCAATGCTTTTCCCGTTATCCGGATCATATGAAA
CGGCATGACTTTTTCAAGAGTGCCATGCCCGAAGGTTATGTACAGGAACGCACTATATCTTTCAAAGATG
ACGGGAACTACAAGACGCGTGCTGAAGTCAAGTTTGAAGGTGATACCCTTGTTAATCGTATCGAGTTAAA
AGGTATTGATTTTAAAGAAGATGGAAACATTCTCGGACACAAACTCGAGTACAACTATAACTCACACAAT
GTATACATCACGGCAGACAAACAAAAGAATGGAATCAAAGCTAACTTCAAAATTCGCCACAACATTGAAG
ATGGATCCGTTCAACTAGCAGACCATTATCAACAAAATACTCCAATTGGCGATGGCCCTGTCCTTTTACC
AGACAACCATTACCTGTCGACACAATCTGCCCTTTCGAAAGATCCCAACGAAAAGCGTGACCACATGGTC
CTTCTTGAGTTTGTAACTGCTGCTGGGATTACACATGGCATGGATGAGCTCTACAAAAGCGGTTCCGGAC
CGGATCAAACAAGTTTGTACAAAAAAGTTGGCGCGCCCACCATGAGTTCAGGCTTATGGAGCCAAGAAAA
AGTCACTTCACCCTACTGGGAAGAGCGGATTTTTTACTTGCTTCTTCAAGAATGCAGCGTTACAGACAAA
CAAACACAAAAGCTCCTTAAAGTACCGAAGGGAAGTATAGGACAGTATATTCAAGATCGTTCTGTGGGGC
ATTCAAGGATTCCTTCTGCAAAAGGCAAGAAAAATCAGATTGGATTAAAAATTCTAGAGCAACCTCATGC
AGTTCTCTTTGTTGATGAAAAGGATGTTGTAGAGATAAATGAAAAGTTCACAGAGTTACTTTTGGCAATT
ACCAATTGTGAGGAGAGGTTCAGCCTGTTTAAAAACAGAAACAGACTAAGTAAAGGCCTCCAAATAGACG
TGGGCTGTCCTGTGAAAGTACAGCTGAGATCTGGGGAAGAAAAATTTCCTGGAGTTGTACGCTTCAGAGG
ACCCCTGTTAGCAGAGAGGACAGTCTCCGGAATATTCTTTGGAGTTGAATTGCTGGAAGAAGGTCGTGGT
CAAGGTTTCACTGACGGGGTGTACCAAGGGAAACAGCTTTTTCAGTGTGATGAAGATTGTGGCGTGTTTG
TTGCATTGGACAAGCTAGAACTCATAGAAGATGATGACACTGCATTGGAAAGTGATTACGCAGGTCCTGG
GGACACAATGCAGGTCGAACTTCCTCCTTTGGAAATAAACTCCAGAGTTTCTTTGAAGGTTGGAGAAACA
ATAGAATCTGGAACAGTTATATTCTGTGATGTTTTGCCAGGAAAAGAAAGCTTAGGATATTTTGTTGGTG
TGGACATGGATAACCCTATTGGCAACTGGGATGGAAGATTTGATGGAGTGCAGCTTTGTAGTTTTGCGTG
TGTTGAAAGTACAATTCTATTGCACATCAATGATATCATCCCAGAGAGTGTGACGCAGGAAAGGAGGCCT
CCCAAACTTGCCTTTATGTCAAGAGGTGTTGGGGACAAAGGTTCATCCAGTCATAATAAACCAAAGGCTA
CAGGATCTACCTCAGACCCTGGAAATAGAAACAGATCTGAATTATTTTATACCTTAAATGGGTCTTCTGT
TGACTCACAACCACAATCCAAATCAAAAAATACATGGTACATTGATGAAGTTGCAGAAGACCCTGCAAAA
TCTCTTACAGAGATATCTACAGACTTTGACCGTTCTTCACCACCACTCCAGCCTCCTCCTGTGAACTCAC
TGACCACCGAGAACAGATTCCACTCTTTACCATTCAGTCTCACCAAGATGCCCAATACCAATGGAAGTAT
TGGCCACAGTCCACTTTCTCTGTCAGCCCAGTCTGTAATGGAAGAGCTAAACACTGCACCCGTCCAAGAG
AGTCCACCCTTGGCCATGCCTCCTGGGAACTCACATGGTCTAGAAGTGGGCTCATTGGCTGAAGTTAAGG
AGAACCCTCCTTTCTATGGGGTAATCCGTTGGATCGGTCAGCCACCAGGACTGAATGAAGTGCTCGCTGG
ACTGGAACTGGAAGATGAGTGTGCAGGCTGTACGGATGGAACCTTCAGAGGCACTCGGTATTTCACCTGT
GCCCTGAAGAAGGCGCTGTTTGTGAAACTGAAGAGCTGCAGGCCTGACTCTAGGTTTGCATCATTGCAGC
CGGTTTCCAATCAGATTGAGCGCTGTAACTCTTTAGCATTTGGAGGCTACTTAAGTGAAGTAGTAGAAGA
AAATACTCCACCAAAAATGGAAAAAGAAGGCTTGGAGATAATGATTGGGAAGAAGAAAGGCATCCAGGGT
CATTACAATTCTTGTTACTTAGACTCAACCTTATTCTGCTTATTTGCTTTTAGTTCTGTTCTGGACACTG
TGTTACTTAGACCCAAAGAAAAGAACGATGTAGAATATTATAGTGAAACCCAAGAGCTACTGAGGACAGA
AATTGTTAATCCTCTGAGAATATATGGATATGTGTGTGCCACAAAAATTATGAAACTGAGGAAAATACTT
GAAAAGGTGGAGGCTGCATCAGGATTTACCTCTGAAGAAAAAGATCCTGAGGAATTCTTGAATATTCTGT
TTCATCATATTTTAAGGGTAGAACCTTTGCTAAAAATAAGATCAGCAGGTCAAAAGGTACAAGATTGTTA
CTTCTATCAAATTTTTATGGAAAAAAATGAGAAAGTTGGCGTTCCCACAATTCAGCAGTTGTTAGAATGG
TCTTTTATCAACAGTAACCTGAAATTTGCAGAGGCACCATCATGTCTGATTATTCAGATGCCTCGATTTG
GAAAAGACTTTAAACTATTTAAAAAAATTTTTCCTTCTCTGGAATTAAATATAACAGATTTACTTGAAGA
CACTCCCAGACAGTGCCGGATATGTGGAGGGCTTGCAATGTATGAGTGTAGAGAATGCTACGACGATCCG
GACATCTCAGCTGGAAAAATCAAGCAGTTTTGTAAAACCTGCAACACTCAAGTCCACCTTCATCCGAAGA
GGCTGAATCATAAATATAACCCAGTGTCACTTCCCAAAGACTTACCCGACTGGGACTGGAGACACGGCTG
CATCCCTTGCCAGAATATGGAGTTATTTGCTGTTCTCTGCATAGAAACAAGCCACTATGTTGCTTTTGTG
AAGTATGGGAAGGACGATTCTGCCTGGCTCTTCTTTGACAGCATGGCCGATCGGGATGGTGGTCAGAATG
GCTTCAACATTCCTCAAGTCACCCCATGCCCAGAAGTAGGAGAGTACTTGAAGATGTCTCTGGAAGACCT
GCATTCCTTGGACTCCAGGAGAATCCAAGGCTGTGCACGAAGACTGCTTTGTGATGCATATATGTGCATG
TACCAGAGTCCAACAATGAGTTTGTACAAATAAGGCCGGCCTACCCAACTTTCTTGTACAAAGTGGTGAT
AATTAATTAAGATAAACCCGCTGATCAGCCTCGACTGTGCCTTCTAGTTGCCAGCCATCTGTTGTTTGCC
CCTCCCCCGTGCCTTCCTTGACCCTGGAAGGTGCCACTCCCACTGTCCTTTCCTAATAAAATGAGGAAAT
TGCATCGCATTGTCTGAGTAGGTGTCATTCTATTCTGGGGGGTGGGGTGGGGCAGGACAGCAAGGGGGAG
GATTGGGAAGACAATAGCAGGCATGCTGGGGATGCGGTGGGCTCTATGGCTTCTGAGGCGGAAAGAACCA
GCTGGGGCTCTAGGGGGTATCCCC
[124 nt withheld, positions 4645-4768]
C
[91 nt withheld, positions 4770-4860]
A
[49 nt withheld, positions 4862-4910]
CCTTTGACGTTGGAGTCCACGTTCTTT
[37 nt withheld, positions 4938-4974]
ACCCTATCTCGGTCTATTCTTTTGATTTATAAGGGATTTTGCCGATTTCGGCCTATTGGTTAAAAAATGA
GCTGATTTAACAAAAATTTAACGCGAATTAATTCTGTGGAATGTGTGTCAGTTAGGGTGTGGAAAGTCCC
CAGGCTCCCCAGCAGGCAGAAGTATGCAAAGCATGCATCTCAATTAGTCAGCAACCAGGTGTGGAAAGTC
CCCAGGCTCCCCAGCAGGCAGAAGTATGCAAAGCATGCATCTCAATTAGTCAGCAACCATAGTCCCGCCC
CTAACTCCGCCCATCCCGCCCCTAACTCCGCCCAGTTCCGCCCATTCTCCGCCCCATGGCTGACTAATTT
TTTTTATTTATGCAGAGGCCGAGGCCGCCTCTGCCTCTGAGCTATTCCAGAAGTAGTGAGGAGGCTTTTT
TGGAGGCCTAGGCTTTTGCAAAAAGCTCCCGGGAGCTTGTATATCCATTTTCGGATCTGATCAAGAGACA
GGATGAGGATCGTTTCGCATGATTGAACAAGATGGATTGCACGCAGGTTCTCCGGCCGCTTGGGTGGAGA
GGCTATTCGGCTATGACTGGGCACAACAGACAATCGGCTGCTCTGATGCCGCCGTGTTCCGGCTGTCAGC
GCAGGGGCGCCCGGTTCTTTTTGTCAAGACCGACCTGTCCGGTGCCCTGAATGAACTGCAGGACGAGGCA
GCGCGGCTATCGTGGCTGGCCACGACGGGCGTTCCTTGCGCAGCTGTGCTCGACGTTGTCACTGAAGCGG
GAAGGGACTGGCTGCTATTGGGCGAAGTGCCGGGGCAGGATCTCCTGTCATCTCACCTTGCTCCTGCCGA
GAAAGTATCCATCATGGCTGATGCAATGCGGCGGCTGCATACGCTTGATCCGGCTACCTGCCCATTCGAC
CACCAAGCGAAACATCGCATCGAGCGAGCACGTACTCGGATGGAAGCCGGTCTTGTCGATCAGGATGATC
TGGACGAAGAGCATCAGGGGCTCGCGCCAGCCGAACTGTTCGCCAGGCTCAAGGCGCGCATGCCCGACGG
CGAGGATCTCGTCGTGACCCATGGCGATGCCTGCTTGCCGAATATCATGGTGGAAAATGGCCGCTTTTCT
GGATTCATCGACTGTGGCCGGCTGGGTGTGGCGGACCGCTATCAGGACATAGCGTTGGCTACCCGTGATA
TTGCTGAAGAGCTTGGCGGCGAATGGGCTGACCGCTTCCTCGTGCTTTACGGTATCGCCGCTCCCGATTC
GCAGCGCATCGCCTTCTATCGCCTTCTTGACGAGTTCTTCTGAGCGGGACTCTGGGGTTCGAAATGACCG
ACCAAGCGACGCCCAACCTGCCATCACGAGATTTCGATTCCACCGCCGCCTTCTATGAAAGGTTGGGCTT
CGGAATCGTTTTCCGGGACGCCGGCTGGATGATCCTCCAGCGCGGGGATCTCATGCTGGAGTTCTTCGCC
CACCCCAACTTGTTTATTGCAGCTTATAATGGTTACAAATAAAGCAATAGCATCACAAATTTCACAAATA
AAGCATTTTTTTCACTGCATTCTAGTTGTGGTTTGTCCAAACTCATCAATGTATCTTATCATGTCTGTAT
ACCGTCGACCTCTAGCTAGAGCTTGGCGTAATCATGGTCATAGCTGTTTCCTGTGTGAAATTGTTATCCG
CTCACAATTCCACACAACATACGAGCCGGAAGCATAAAGTGTAAAGCCTGGGGTGCCTAATGAGTGAGCT
AACTCACATTAATTGCGTTGCGCTCACTGCCCGCTTTCCAGTCGGGAAACCTGTCGTGCCAGCTGCATTA
ATGAATCGGCCAACGCGCGGGGAGAGGCGGTTTGCGTATTGGGCGCTCTTCCGCTTCCTCGCTCACTGAC
TCGCTGCGCTCGGTCGTTCGGCTGCGGCGAGCGGTATCAGCTCACTCAAAGGCGGTAATACGGTTATCCA
CAGAATCAGGGGATAACGCAGGAAAGAACATGTGAGCAAAAGGCCAGCAAAAGGCCAGGAACCGTAAAAA
GGCCGCGTTGCTGGCGTTTTTCCATAGGCTCCGCCCCCCTGACGAGCATCACAAAAATCGACGCTCAAGT
CAGAGGTGGCGAAACCCGACAGGACTATAAAGATACCAGGCGTTTCCCCCTGGAAGCTCCCTCGTGCGCT
CTCCTGTTCCGACCCTGCCGCTTACCGGATACCTGTCCGCCTTTCTCCCTTCGGGAAGCGTGGCGCTTTC
TCATAGCTCACGCTGTAGGTATCTCAGTTCGGTGTAGGTCGTTCGCTCCAAGCTGGGCTGTGTGCACGAA
CCCCCCGTTCAGCCCGACCGCTGCGCCTTATCCGGTAACTATCGTCTTGAGTCCAACCCGGTAAGACACG
ACTTATCGCCACTGGCAGCAGCCACTGGTAACAGGATTAGCAGAGCGAGGTATGTAGGCGGTGCTACAGA
GTTCTTGAAGTGGTGGCCTAACTACGGCTACACTAGAAGAACAGTATTTGGTATCTGCGCTCTGCTGAAG
CCAGTTACCTTCGGAAAAAGAGTTGGTAGCTCTTGATCCGGCAAACAAACCACCGCTGGTAGCGGTGGTT
TTTTTGTTTGCAAGCAGCAGATTACGCGCAGAAAAAAAGGATCTCAAGAAGATCCTTTGATCTTTTCTAC
GGGGTCTGACGCTCAGTGGAACGAAAACTCACGTTAAGGGATTTTGGTCATGAGATTATCAAAAAGGATC
TTCACCTAGATCCTTTTAAATTAAAAATGAAGTTTTAAATCAATCTAAAGTATATATGAGTAAACTTGGT
CTGACAGTTACCAATGCTTAATCAGTGAGGCACCTATCTCAGCGATCTGTCTATTTCGTTCATCCATAGT
TGCCTGACTCCCCGTCGTGTAGATAACTACGATACGGGAGGGCTTACCATCTGGCCCCAGTGCTGCAATG
ATACCGCGAGACCCACGCTCACCGGCTCCAGATTTATCAGCAATAAACCAGCCAGCCGGAAGGGCCGAGC
GCAGAAGTGGTCCTGCAACTTTATCCGCCTCCATCCAGTCTATTAATTGTTGCCGGGAAGCTAGAGTAAG
TAGTTCGCCAGTTAATAGTTTGCGCAACGTTGTTGCCATTGCTACAGGCATCGTGGTGTCACGCTCGTCG
TTTGGTATGGCTTCATTCAGCTCCGGTTCCCAACGATCAAGGCGAGTTACATGATCCCCCATGTTGTGCA
AAAAAGCGGTTAGCTCCTTCGGTCCTCCGATCGTTGTCAGAAGTAAGTTGGCCGCAGTGTTATCACTCAT
GGTTATGGCAGCACTGCATAATTCTCTTACTGTCATGCCATCCGTAAGATGCTTTTCTGTGACTGGTGAG
TACTCAACCAAGTCATTCTGAGAATAGTGTATGCGGCGACCGAGTTGCTCTTGCCCGGCGTCAATACGGG
ATAATACCGCGCCACATAGCAGAACTTTAAAAGTGCTCATCATTGGAAAACGTTCTTCGGGGCGAAAACT
CTCAAGGATCTTACCGCTGTTGAGATCCAGTTCGATGTAACCCACTCGTGCACCCAACTGATCTTCAGCA
TCTTTTACTTTCACCAGCGTTTCTGGGTGAGCAAAAACAGGAAGGCAAAATGCCGCAAAAAAGGGAATAA
GGGCGACACGGAAATGTTGAATACTCATACTCTTCCTTTTTCAATATTATTGAAGCATTTATCAGGGTTA
TTGTCTCATGAGCGGATACATATTTGAATGTATTTAGAAAAATAAACAAATAGGGGTTCCGCGCACATTT
CCCCGAAAAGTGCCACCTGACGTCGACGGATCGGGAGATCTCCCGATCCCCTATGGTGCACTCTCAGTAC
AATCTGCTCTGATGCCGCATAGTTAAGCCAGTATCTGCTCCCTGCTTGTGTGTTGGAGGTCGCTGAGTAG
TGCGCGAGCAAAATTTAAGCTACAACAAGGCAAGGCTTGACCGACAATTGCATGAAGAATCTGCTTAGGG
TTAGGCGTTTTGCGCTGCTTCGCGATGTACGGGCCAGATATACGCGTT
