>Addgene plasmid #60077 | GFP-CYLD-STOP | addgene partial sequence | sequence record 98946 | CMV-F 5'-CGCAAATGGGCGGTAGGCGTG-3'
TAAGCAGAGCTCTCTGGCTAACTAGAGAACCCACTGCTTACTGGCTTATCGAAATTAATACGACTCACTA
TAGGGAGACCCAAGCTGGCTAGACACCATGGCCAGCAAAGGAGAAGAACTTTTCACTGGAGTTGTCCCAA
TTCTTGTTGAATTAGATGGTGATGTTAATGGGCACAAATTTTCTGTCAGTGGAGAGGGTGAAGGTGATGC
TACATACGGAAAGCTTACCCTTAAATTTATTTGCACTACTGGAAAACTACCTGTTCCATGGCCAACACTT
GTCACTACTTTCTCTTATGGTGTTCAATGCTTTTCCCGTTATCCGGATCATATGAAACGGCATGACTTTT
TCAAGAGTGCCATGCCCGAAGGTTATGTACAGGAACGCACTATATCTTTCAAAGATGACGGGAACTACAA
GACGCGTGCTGAAGTCAAGTTTGAAGGTGATACCCTTGTTAATCGTATCGAGTTAAAAGGTATTGATTTT
AAAGAAGATGGAAACATTCTCGGACACAAACTCGAGTACAACTATAACTCACACAATGTATACATCACGG
CAGACAAACAAAAGAATGGAATCAAAGCTAACTTCAAAATTCGCCACAACATTGAAGATGGATCCGTTCA
ACTAGCAGACCATTATCAACAAAATACTCCAATTGGCGATGGCCCTGTCCTTTTACCAGACAACCATTAC
CTGTCGACACAATCTGCCCTTTCGAAAGATCCCAACGAAAAGCGTGACCACATGGTCCTTCTTGAGTTTG
TAACTGCTGCTGGGATTACACATGGCATGGATGAGCTCTACAAAAGCGGTTCCGGACCGGATCAAACAAG
TTTGTACAAAAAAGTTGGCGCGCCCACCATGAGTTCAGGCTTATGGAGCCAAGAAAAAGTCACTTCACCC
TACTGGGAAGAGCGGATTTTTTACTTGCTTCTTCAAGAATGCAGCGTTACAGACAAACAAACACAAA
