>Addgene plasmid #60077 | GFP-CYLD-STOP | addgene partial sequence | sequence record 98949 | EBV-rev 5'-GTGGTTTGTCCAAACTCATC-3'
CCGTCGACCTCTAGCTAGAGCTTGGCGTAATCATGGTCATAGCTGTTTCCTGTGTGAAATTGTTATCCGC
TCACAATTCCACACAACATACGAGCCGGAAGCATAAAGTGTAAAGCCTGGGGTGCCTAATGAGTGAGCTA
ACTCACATTAATTGCGTTGCGCTCACTGCCCGCTTTCCAGTCGGGAAACCTGTCGTGCCAGCTGCATTAA
TGAATCGGCCAACGCGCGGGGAGAGGCGGTTTGCGTATTGGGCGCTCTTCCGCTTCCTCGCTCACTGACT
CGCTGCGCTCGGTCGTTCGGCTGCGGCGAGCGGTATCAGCTCACTCAAAGGCGGTAATACGGTTATCCAC
AGAATCAGGGGATAACGCAGGAAAGAACATGTGAGCAAAAGGCCAGCAAAAGGCCAGGAACCGTAAAAAG
GCCGCGTTGCTGGCGTTTTTCCATAGGCTCCGCCCCCCTGACGAGCATCACAAAAATCGACGCTCAAGTC
AGAGGTGGCGAAACCCGACAGGACTATAAAGATACCAGGCGTTTCCCCCTGGAAGCTCCCTCGTGCGCTC
TCCTGTTCCGACCCTGCCGCTTACCGGATACCTGTCCGCCTTTCTCCCTTCGGGAAGCGTGGCGCTTTCT
CATAGCTCACGCTGTAGGTATCTCAGTTCGGTGTAGGTCGTTCGCTCCAAGCTGGGCTGTGTGCACGAAC
CCCCCGTTCAGCCCGACCGCTGCGCCTTATCCGGTAACTATCGTCTTGAGTCCAACCCGGTAAGACACGA
CTTATCGCCACTGGCAGCAGCCACTGGTAACAGGATTAGCAGAGCGAGGTATGTAGGCGGTGCTACAGAG
TTCTTGAAGTGGTGGCCTAACTACGGCTACACTAGAAGAACAGTATTTGG
