>Addgene plasmid #60077 | GFP-CYLD-STOP | addgene partial sequence | sequence record 100327 | hCYLD-Rev 5'-ATACATTGCAAGCCCTCCAC-3'
TGTCTTCAAGTAAATCTGTTATATTTAATTCCAGAGAAGGAAAAATTTTTTTAAATAGTTTAAAGTCTTT
TCCAAATCGAGGCATCTGAATAATCAGACATGATGGTGCCTCTGCAAATTTCAGGTTACTGTTGATAAAA
GACCATTCTAACAACTGCTGAATTGTGGGAACGCCAACTTTCTCATTTTTTTCCATAAAAATTTGATAGA
AGTAACAATCTTGTACCTTTTGACCTGCTGATCTTATTTTTAGCAAAGGTTCTACCCTTAAAATATGATG
AAACAGAATATTCAAGAATTCCTCAGGATCTTTTTCTTCAGAGGTAAATCCTGATGCAGCCTCCACCTTT
TCAAGTATTTTCCTCAGTTTCATAATTTTTGTGGCACACACATATCCATATATTCTCAGAGGATTAACAA
TTTCTGTCCTCAGTAGCTCTTGGGTTTCACTATAATATTCTACATCGTTCTTTTCTTTGGGTCTAAGTAA
CACAGTGTCCAGAACAGAACTAAAAGCAAATAAGCAGAATAAGGTTGAGTCTAAGTAACAAGAATTGTAA
TGACCCTGGATGCCTTTCTTCTTCCCAATCATTATCTCCAAGCCTTCTTTTTCCATTTTTGGTGGAGTAT
TTTCTTCTACTACTTCACTTAAGTAGCCTCCAAATGCTAAAGAGTTACAGCGCTCAATCTGATTGGAAAC
CGGCTGCAATGATGCAAACCTAGAGTCAGGCCTGCAGCTCTTCAGTTTCACAAACAGCGCCTTCTTCAGG
GCACAGGTGAAATACCGAGTGCCTCTGAAGGTTCCATCCGTACAGCCTGCACACTCATCTTCCAGTTCCA
GTCCAGCGAGCACTTCATTCAGTCCTGGTGGCTGACCGATCCAACGGATTACCCCATAGAAAGGAGGGTT
CTCCTTAACTTCAGCCAATGAGCCCACTTCTAGACCATGTGAGTTCCCAGGAGGCATGGCCAAGGGTGGA
CTCTCTTGGACGGGTGCAGTGTTTAGCTCTTCCATTACAGACTGGGCTGACAGAGAA
