>Addgene plasmid #60077 | GFP-CYLD-STOP | addgene partial sequence | sequence record 122709 | T7 5'-TAATACGACTCACTATAGGG-3'
ACTTTTCACTGGAGTTGTCCCAATTCTTGTTGAATTAGATGGTGATGTTAATGGGCACAAATTTTCTGTC
AGTGGAGAGGGTGAAGGTGATGCTACATACGGAAAGCTTACCCTTAAATTTATTTGCACTACTGGAAAAC
TACCTGTTCCATGGCCAACACTTGTCACTACTTTCTCTTATGGTGTTCAATGCTTTTCCCGTTATCCGGA
TCATATGAAACGGCATGACTTTTTCAAGAGTGCCATGCCCGAAGGTTATGTACAGGAACGCACTATATCT
TTCAAAGATGACGGGAACTACAAGACGCGTGCTGAAGTCAAGTTTGAAGGTGATACCCTTGTTAATCGTA
TCGAGTTAAAAGGTATTGATTTTAAAGAAGATGGAAACATTCTCGGACACAAACTCGAGTACAACTATAA
CTCACACAATGTATACATCACGGCAGACAAACAAAAGAATGGAATCAAAGCTAACTTCAAAATTCGCCAC
AACATTGAAGATGGATCCGTTCAACTAGCAGACCATTATCAACAAAATACTCCAATTGGCGATGGCCCTG
TCCTTTTACCAGACAACCATTACCTGTCGACACAATCTGCCCTTTCGAAAGATCCCAACGAAAAGCGTGA
CCACATGGTCCTTCTTGAGTTTGTAACTGCTGCTGGGATTACACATGGCATGGATGAGCTCTACAAAAGC
GGTTCCGGACCGGATCAAACAAGTTTGTACAAAAAAGTTGGCGCGCCCACCATGAGTTCAGGCTTATGGA
GCCAAGAAAAAGTCACTTCACCCTACTGGGAAGAGCGGATTTTTTACTTGCTTCTTCAAGAATGCAGCGT
TACAGACAAACAAACACAAAAGCTCCTTAAAGTACCGAAGGGAAGTATAGGACAGTATATTCAAGATCGT
TCTGTGGGGCATTCAAGGATTCCT
