>Addgene plasmid #60077 | GFP-CYLD-STOP | addgene partial sequence | sequence record 122710 | GFP-F 5'-GGTCCTTCTTGAGTTTGTAAC-3'
GGATGAGCTCTACAAAAGCGGTTCCGGACCGGATCAAACAAGTTTGTACAAAAAAGTTGGCGCGCCCACC
ATGAGTTCAGGCTTATGGAGCCAAGAAAAAGTCACTTCACCCTACTGGGAAGAGCGGATTTTTTACTTGC
TTCTTCAAGAATGCAGCGTTACAGACAAACAAACACAAAAGCTCCTTAAAGTACCGAAGGGAAGTATAGG
ACAGTATATTCAAGATCGTTCTGTGGGGCATTCAAGGATTCCTTCTGCAAAAGGCAAGAAAAATCAGATT
GGATTAAAAATTCTAGAGCAACCTCATGCAGTTCTCTTTGTTGATGAAAAGGATGTTGTAGAGATAAATG
AAAAGTTCACAGAGTTACTTTTGGCAATTACCAATTGTGAGGAGAGGTTCAGCCTGTTTAAAAACAGAAA
CAGACTAAGTAAAGGCCTCCAAATAGACGTGGGCTGTCCTGTGAAAGTACAGCTGAGATCTGGGGAAGAA
AAATTTCCTGGAGTTGTACGCTTCAGAGGACCCCTGTTAGCAGAGAGGACAGTCTCCGGAATATTCTTTG
GAGTTGAATTGCTGGAAGAAGGTCGTGGTCAAGGTTTCACTGACGGGGTGTACCAAGGGAAACAGCTTTT
TCAGTGTGATGAAGATTGTGGCGTGTTTGTTGCATTGGACAAGCTAGAACTCATAGAAGATGATGACACT
GCATTGGAAAGTGATTACGCAGGTCCTGGGGACACAATGCAGGTCGAACTTCCTCCTTTGGAAATAAACT
CCAGAGTTTCTTTGAAGGTTGGA
